Addgene plasmid #69614: pGM190
Purpose: inducible gene expression in Streptomyces
Depositing lab: Günther Muth. Depositing organization: Eberhard Karls Universitaet Tuebingen. Publication: Unique conjugation mechanism in mycelial streptomycetes: a DNA-binding ATPase translocates unprocessed plasmid DNA at the hyphal tip. Reuther J, Gekeler C, Tiffert Y, Wohlleben W, Muth G. Mol Microbiol. 2006 Jul;61(2):436-46. doi: 10.1111/j.1365-2958.2006.05258.x. Epub 2006 Jun 15. PubMed 16776656.
Backbone
  Vector backbone: pSG5
  Backbone size w/o insert (bp): 2140
  Total vector size (bp): 6874
  Vector type: Bacterial Expression ; Streptomyces- E. coli shuttle vector
Growth in bacteria
  Bacterial resistance: Kanamycin, 50 μg/mL
  Growth temperature: 37°C
  Growth strain: DH5alpha
  Growth instructions: Replicates also in Streptomyces strains ( below 35°C), selection kanamycin or thiostrepton
  Copy number: High Copy
Gene/Insert 1
  Gene/Insert name: aphII (alt name: kan, neo)
  Species: Transposon Tn5
  Insert size (bp): 794
Gene/Insert 2
  Gene/Insert name: tsr (alt name: thiostrepton resistance)
  Species: Streptomyces azureus
  Insert size (bp): 809
  GenBank ID: X02392
Gene/Insert 3
  Gene/Insert name: rep
  Species: Streptomyces ghanaensis
  Insert size (bp): 1442
Gene/Insert 4
  Gene/Insert name: sso (alt name: single stranded origin)
  Species: Streptomycves ghanaensis
  Insert size (bp): 300
Gene/Insert 5
  Gene/Insert name: TipA promoter (alt name: P_tipA)
  Species: Streptomyces lividans
  Insert size (bp): 100
Gene/Insert 6
  Gene/Insert name: dso (alt name: double-stranded origin)
  Species: unknown
Terms and licenses: Academic/Nonprofit Terms; Industry Terms: Not Available to Industry
Depositor comments: Stable replicating, multi copy shuttle vector for thiostrepton induced gene expression in Streptomyces temperature sensitive replication (G. Muth, B. Nußbaumer, W. Wohlleben and A. Pühler (1989) A vector system with temperature-sensitive replication for gene disruption and mutational cloning in streptomycetes. Mol. Gen. Genet. 219, 341-348 ) http://www.uni-tuebingen.de/en/faculties/faculty-of-science/departments/inter-faculty-institutes-and-centres/imit/units/mikrobiologiebiotechnologie/work-groups/muth/plasmids.html
How to cite: pGM190 was a gift from Günther Muth (Addgene plasmid # 69614 ; http://n2t.net/addgene:69614 ; RRID:Addgene_69614)
