[The description below was written by a language model from this plasmid's Addgene catalogue record and pLannotate feature annotations shown in this document.]
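Description:
pGM190 is an Escherichia coli–Streptomyces shuttle vector of about 6.9 kb, built on the replicon of the Streptomyces ghanaensis plasmid pSG5 and intended for thiostrepton-inducible gene expression in Streptomyces. In E. coli it is maintained at high copy through a ColE1/pUC-type origin and selected with kanamycin via the Tn5-derived aphII (neo) gene. Short flanking fragments of the Tn5 transposase and bleomycin-resistance genes in the annotation appear to be remnants carried over with that cassette. In Streptomyces, replication depends on the pSG5 Rep initiator protein together with the double-stranded and single-stranded origins (dso and sso) listed in the record, an arrangement typical of rolling-circle plasmids. The depositor describes it as a stably replicating multicopy vector whose replication is temperature sensitive, functioning in Streptomyces only below about 35 °C. Selection in Streptomyces can use kanamycin or thiostrepton, the latter through the tsr resistance gene from Streptomyces azureus.

The expression element is the tipA promoter from Streptomyces lividans, which is induced by thiostrepton, so tsr also lets the host tolerate the inducer. The automated feature table does not annotate P_tipA, the dso or the sso, so their exact positions are not stated. It does show a pUC18/19-type multiple cloning site lying between the phage fd terminator and the lambda t0 terminator, which presumably insulate the cloning region from transcriptional read-through. Small lacI, lac promoter/operator, P22 C1 and M13 coat protein gene fragments are probably leftovers from the cloning history. No gene of interest is present, so pGM190 is an empty expression vector into which a coding sequence is cloned for induced expression in Streptomyces.
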