Features (pLannotate 1.2.2; 16 found; start..end, strand, type, name):
    460..783     +  CDS            tnpA (fragment): TN5P_ECOLX - Also known as tnp. Experimental evidence at protein level: Swiss-Prot protein existence level 1. Mediates transposition of transposon Tn5 by a 'cut and paste' mechanism. First, the monomeric transposase binds the 19 bp inverted DNA repeats flanking the transposon. Then, dimerization of the DNA- bound transposase creates a synaptic DNA complex. After nicking of the first DNA strand, excision of the transposon proceeds through a series of intermediates. The transposase then mediates the insertion of the transposon at a new site by strand transfer. The activity of the wild- type tran
    815..1606    +  CDS            neo: KKA2_KLEPN - Also known as kan, nptII. Experimental evidence at protein level: Swiss-Prot protein existence level 1. Resistance to kanamycin, neomycin, paromomycin, ribostamycin, butirosin and gentamicin B. From Klebsiella pneumoniae.
   1630..1782    +  CDS            ble (fragment): BLE_KLEPN - Experimental evidence at protein level: Swiss-Prot protein existence level 1. Binding protein with a strong affinity to the bleomycin family of antibiotics. Binds to CL990; an antimitotic-antibiotic compound. From Klebsiella pneumoniae.
   1893..2481    +  rep_origin     ori: high-copy-number ColE1/pMB1/pBR322/pUC origin of replication
   2664..2756    +  CDS            lacI (fragment): lac repressor; lacI; The lac repressor binds to the lac operator to inhibit transcription in E. coli. This inhibition can be relieved by adding lactose or isopropyl-β-D-thiogalactopyranoside (IPTG).
   2769..2790    +  protein_bind   CAP binding site: CAP binding activates transcription in the presence of cAMP. E. coli catabolite activator protein
   2805..2835    +  promoter       lac promoter: promoter for the E. coli lac operon
   2843..2859    +  protein_bind   lac operator: The lac repressor binds to the lac operator to inhibit transcription in E. coli. This inhibition can be relieved by adding lactose or isopropyl-β-D-thiogalactopyranoside (IPTG). lac repressor encoded by lacI
   2941..3069    +  CDS            C1 (fragment): RPC1_BPP22 - Experimental evidence at protein level: Swiss-Prot protein existence level 1. Binds to two promoters, P(RE) and Pa23 and activate transcription from these promoters. From Salmonella phage P22 (Bacteriophage P22).
   3062..3096    -  terminator     lambda t0 terminator: minimal transcription terminator from phage lambda (Scholtissek and Grosse, 1987)
   3267..3323    -  misc_feature   MCS: pUC18/19 multiple cloning site
   3328..3466    -  CDS            M13 gene III (fragment) (sequence withheld): pIII; III; minor coat protein
   3471..3519    -  terminator     fd terminator (sequence withheld): central terminator from bacteriophage fd (Otsuka and Kunisawa, 1982)
   3523..3663    -  CDS            M13 gene VIII (fragment) (sequence withheld): pVIII; VIII; major coat protein
   3862..4668    +  CDS            tsnR: TSNR_STRAJ - Also known as tsr From Streptomyces azureus.
   5234..6676    +  CDS            pSG5 Rep: replication initiator protein from the Streptomyces ghanaensis plasmid pSG5; rep
>Addgene plasmid #69614 | pGM190 | depositor full sequence | sequence record 132831 | pGM190 sequence 6872 bps
GGCCGTCGACGACGACGCGTCCGCCTGCCTGCTTTTGGCCGGCGGGCCGGGCCGCGGTTGTCCGCCGGGT
CGGACCGGTCCCTTGGTCGACCGATGCCTCGGCCACGACGATGCTGGGCCCGAAGCGGTACGCGACCCGT
GCCGGGCCGCAGCGGATCGCGGCAGCAGGAGCTCCCCGCCCGCCACGGCTGGCTGGATGGTCGCCTCACG
CGCCCGCAGGGGTGACGGCGTGGGTGCGGCGGTCAGCCCCGTGATCGGGCGTCAGACGGCCGCTGAGGGA
CCGCGACCACCCCTCCCTTCCCGCCTGCCGTCTTTCACCGCCCGGCCGGTCCGCAGACGCCGTACGGCCA
GGCCACGGAGGATTACGGGCAGATGGCGCCCACCCGGCACCCGGGCTGGGGCACCCTGGACAGCACGAAG
GTCCGCCCCACTCACCGGGGCGGGCCTTCGCGTTGAGCTAGCTTCACGCTGCCGCAAGCACTCAGGGCGC
AAGGGCTGCTAAAGGAAGCGGAACACGTAGAAAGCCAGTCCGCAGAAACGGTGCTGACCCCGGATGAATG
TCAGCTACTGGGCTATCTGGACAAGGGAAAACGCAAGCGCAAAGAGAAAGCAGGTAGCTTGCAGTGGGCT
TACATGGCGATAGCTAGACTGGGCGGTTTTATGGACAGCAAGCGAACCGGAATTGCCAGCTGGGGCGCCC
TCTGGTAAGGTTGGGAAGCCCTGCAAAGTAAACTGGATGGCTTTCTTGCCGCCAAGGATCTGATGGCGCA
GGGGATCAAGATCTGATCAAGAGACAGGATGAGGATCGTTTCGCATGATTGAACAAGATGGATTGCACGC
AGGTTCTCCGGCCGCTTGGGTGGAGAGGCTATTCGGCTATGACTGGGCACAACAGACAATCGGCTGCTCT
GATGCCGCCGTGTTCCGGCTGTCAGCGCAGGGGCGCCCGGTTCTTTTTGTCAAGACCGACCTGTCCGGTG
CCCTGAATGAACTCCAAGACGAGGCAGCGCGGCTATCGTGGCTGGCCACGACGGGCGTTCCTTGCGCAGC
TGTGCTCGACGTTGTCACTGAAGCGGGAAGGGACTGGCTGCTATTGGGCGAAGTGCCGGGGCAGGATCTC
CTGTCATCTCACCTTGCTCCTGCCGAGAAAGTATCCATCATGGCTGATGCAATGCGGCGGCTGCATACGC
TTGATCCGGCTACCTGCCCATTCGACCACCAAGCGAAACATCGCATCGAGCGAGCACGTACTCGGATGGA
AGCCGGTCTTGTCGATCAGGATGATCTGGACGAAGAGCATCAGGGGCTCGCGCCAGCCGAACTGTTCGCC
AGGCTCAAGGCGCGGATGCCCGACGGCGAGGATCTCGTCGTGACCCATGGCGATGCCTGCTTGCCGAATA
TCATGGTGGAAAATGGCCGCTTTTCTGGATTCATCGACTGTGGCCGGCTGGGTGTGGCGGACCGCTATCA
GGACATAGCGTTGGCTACCCGTGATATTGCTGAAGAGCTTGGCGGCGAATGGGCTGACCGCTTCCTCGTG
CTTTACGGTATCGCCGCTCCCGATTCGCAGCGCATCGCCTTCTATCGCCTTCTTGACGAGTTCTTCTGAG
CGGGACTCTGGGGTTCGAAATGACCGACCAAGCGACGCCCAACCTGCCATCACGAGATTTCGATTCCACC
GCCGCCTTCTATGAAAGGTTGGGCTTCGGAATCGTTTTCCGGGACGCCGGCTGGATGATCCTCCAGCGCG
GGGATCTCATGCTGGAGTTCTTCGCCCACCCCAAAAGGATCTAGGTGAAGATCCTTTTTGATAATCTCAT
GACCAAAATCCCTTAACGTGAGTTTTCGTTCCACTGAGCGTCAGACCCCGTAGAAAAGATCAAAGGATCT
TCTTGAGATCCTTTTTTTCTGCGCGTAATCTGCTGCTTGCAAACAAAAAAACCACCGCTACCAGCGGTGG
TTTGTTTGCCGGATCAAGAGCTACCAACTCTTTTTCCGAAGGTAACTGGCTTCAGCAGAGCGCAGATACC
AAATACTGTCCTTCTAGTGTAGCCGTAGTTAGGCCACCACTTCAAGAACTCTGTAGCACCGCCTACATAC
CTCGCTCTGCTAATCCTGTTACCAGTGGCTGCTGCCAGTGGCGATAAGTCGTGTCTTACCGGGTTGGACT
CAAGACGATAGTTACCGGATAAGGCGCAGCGGTCGGGCTGAACGGGGGGTTCGTGCACACAGCCCAGCTT
GGAGCGAACGACCTACACCGAACTGAGATACCTACAGCGTGAGCATTGAGAAAGCGCCACGCTTCCCGAA
GGGAGAAAGGCGGACAGGTATCCGGTAAGCGGCAGGGTCGGAACAGGAGAGCGCACGAGGGAGCTTCCAG
GGGGAAACGCCTGGTATCTTTATAGTCCTGTCGGGTTTCGCCACCTCTGACTTGAGCGTCGATTTTTGTG
ATGCTCGTCAGGGGGGCGGAGCCTATGGAAAAACGCCAGCAACGCGGCCTTTTTACGGTTCCTGGCCTTT
TGCTGGCCTTTTGCTCACATGTTCTTTCCTGCGTTATCCCCTGATTCTGTGGATAACCGTATTACCGCCT
TTGAGTGAGCTGATACCGCTCGCCGCAGCCGAACGACCGAGCGCAGCGAGTCAGTGAGCGAGGAAGCGGA
AGAGCGCCCAATACGCAAACCGCCTCTCCCCGCGCGTTGGCCGATTCATTAATGCAGCTGGCACGACAGG
TTTCCCGACTGGAAAGCGGGCAGTGAGCGCAACGCAATTAATGTGAGTTAGCTCACTCATTAGGCACCCC
AGGCTTTACACTTTATGCTTCCGGCTCGTATGTTGTGTGGAATTGTGAGCGGATAACAATTTCACACAGG
AAACAGCTATGACCATGATTACGAATTGTACGTAGGCGTCAGCTACGATGTTCCGGGGACTGCTGATCCG
GTCAGCAGGTGGAAGAGGGACTGGATTCCAAAGTTCTCAATGCTGCTTGCTGTTCTTGAATGGGGGGTCG
TTGACGACGACATGGCTCGATTGGCGCGACAAGTTGCTGCGATTCTCACCAATAAAAAACGCCCGGCGGC
AACCGAGCGTTCTGAACAAATCCAGATGGAGTTCTGAGGTCATTACTGGACCGGATCGGGGATCTGGGCT
GAGGGAGCCGACGGCACGCGGCGGCTCACGGCGTGGCACGCGGAACGTCCGGGCTTGCACCTCACGTCAC
GTGAGGAGGCAGCGTGGACGGCGTCAGAGAAGGGAGCGGACATATGAAGCTTGCATGCCTGCAGGTCGAC
TCTAGAGGATCCCCGGGTACCGAGCTCGAATTCCCCA
[336 nt withheld, positions 3328-3663]
TCGTCGAAGGCACTAGAGGCCTATATGCGGGGATCGACCGCGCGGGTCCCGGACGGGGAAGAGCGGGGAG
CTTTGCCAGAGAGCGACGACTTCCCCTTGCGTTGGTGATTGCCGGTCAGGGCAGCCATCCGCCATCGTCG
CGTAGGGTGTCACACCCCAGGAATCGCGTCACTGAACACAGCAGCCGGTAGGACGACCATGACTGAGTTG
GACACCATCGCAAATCCGTCCGATCCCGCGGTGCAGCGGATCATCGATGTCACCAAGCCGTCGCGATCCA
ACATAAAGACAACGTTGATCGAGGACGTCGAGCCCCTCATGCACAGCATCGCGGCCGGGGTGGAGTTCAT
CGAGGTCTACGGCAGCGACAGCAGTCCTTTTCCATCTGAGTTGCTGGATCTGTGCGGGCGGCAGAACATA
CCGGTCCGCCTCATCGACTCCTCGATCGTCAACCAGTTGTTCAAGGGGGAGCGGAAGGCCAAGACATTCG
GCATCGCCCGCGTCCCTCGCCCGGCCAGGTTCGGCGATATCGCGAGCCGGCGTGGGGACGTCGTCGTTCT
CGACGGGGTGAAGATCGTCGGGAACATCGGCGCGATAGTACGCACGTCGCTCGCGCTCGGAGCGTCGGGG
ATCATCCTGGTCGACAGTGACATCACCAGCATCGCGGACCGGCGTCTCCAAAGGGCCAGCCGAGGTTACG
TCTTCTCCCTTCCCGTCGTTCTCTCCGGTCGCGAGGAGGCCATCGCCTTCATTCGGGACAGCGGTATGCA
GCTGATGACGCTCAAGGCGGATGGCGACATTTCCGTGAAGGAACTCGGGGACAATCCGGATCGGCTGGCC
TTGCTGTTCGGCAGCGAAAAGGGTGGGCCTTCCGACCTGTTCGAGGAGGCGTCTTCCGCCTCGGTTTCCA
TCCCCATGATGAGCCAGACCGAGTCTCTCAACGTTTCCGTTTCCCTCGGAATCGCGCTGCACGAGAGGAT
CGACAGGAATCTCGCGGCCAACCGATAAGCGCCTCTGTTCCTCGGACGCTCGGTTGCTCGACCTCGATTC
GTCAGTGATGATCAACAGGACCCAGAAATGGCACGAGCCCGGGATTGGCCTCCCGGGCTCGCCGCCCCCG
AACCGGCGCAGCATGCCGAGTGAGGACGTTTGCTCTGTGACGAGCGTACGAGAGAACAGCGCGTCGACAC
CACCGCGCCCCGCCGGACCGAAGTGCCACTGCGGCACCCCGATCGTCCACATCCCCGGGAAGCGCCCCAA
AATCTACTGCTCGGACGCCTGCCGAAAGCGCGCAAAGCGTCTCATTGCGGACCAGTCACGCAGCGTAGCA
AGCACGACTACAGCGGGTAATCCGGACGCGGGCTTTAGTAGTAAGGGAAAATCTCCGTCCACTGCAGGTC
AGAGCGCTGTAACTGGAACGGGTTCTACCCCAAACGAGGGTGCCGCGACAGCCGGGCGGGAGGACCCGCG
CGACGAGCGGTTCGCCCGGCGGGACCGGCACCAGACGGTGTCGCTGAACGAGGCGTTCAAGGGCTGCGGG
ACCCGGCTCACTGCCGGGACGGCCGAGCTGATGTGGAAGCCGGGCGAGGCGACGTGGGGCAACACGTGCC
GCTGCAACAACGTCCACACCTGCCCGTGGTGCATGAGCCGCATCCTGGCCGTACGGGGCTCGAACGTGCA
GCTCGCCGCCGACGGTCTCGCGGACGCCGGGTACGGGCTGCACCTTGGCACGAACACGTTGCGCCACTTC
GAGCGCATGGCGTTCGGCACCGTCCGCAAGGGAATGCGGCACGGCCTGGTCGCGGTCTTGCACGACGGCT
GGAAGGGCGCGTACGGCTCGTCCGGCCGCCGCTGGCGCACGATGCGCGACGACTTCGGGATCATCGGCTA
CGAGCGGGCCTTCGAGGACACCTTCGGCTGGGGCTCCGGCTGGCACCTGCACTGGCACACGCTCTGGGTC
ACCCGCGAGGTGCTCGGCCCGGACGCCCAGGCCGCGTTCCGCGACGCACTCGCCGGAGCCTGGGCCGCCG
GGGTCGAATCCGCGGGCGGCTACACCGTCAGCGAGACGTGCGACCGGCCCGGTTGCTCCTGTGAGGGCAA
GGGCCACGGCACCGACGTGCGCCCACTCAACGGCGCGGACGCCGCTGACGGCGATGCGGGCAAGCAGGCC
CGCTACCTCTACAAGGACGGCGACAAGACCAAGGGCGGCGTCGCCAAGATCGGCCTGGAGCTGGCCGGAC
AGAACTTCAAGGCCGGTCGCGGCGACGACCGCATGGGACCGCTCGACCTGGGCGACGCGGCGGCCGCCGA
GCTGCAGCGGCTTCGTCGGCCCGGCCCGTTCGTCGAGAAGTACCGCGAGCGCGAGTTCGGCGTCTTCCAG
GTCCGCAAGCACTACCGGTCGCAGAACCTGAACCGGCTGATCAAGGAACTCGGCATCCAGCAGGACGTCC
GCACCGAGGAGGAGATCACCGACGACACCGAGGGCCTGGTCGCCATCGCGGTCATCCCGGCCTACATCTG
GTACCGATACATCGCCCGCGTCGCCGGACGTCGCCTCGACCTCATCAAGGTCGCCGAGACGTACGGCCTA
CCGGGCGTCCGGCGGCTCGTCGAGTCCTGGGGCCTGGTGTGGGGCAAGGACGTCCTGGACCCGCCCGCCC
CGGAAGCGCCGGCCGCGCCGGGCGACCTTGACGCTGACCAGATGAGGTTCGAGGTCATGTCCGAGGAGGA
AGCTGCTTTCCGCGAGGCGCGCCGGAAGGCCAACGAGGCCCGCACGGAGGAGCTGGCCGCTTCGCTCGAC
CGAGTGCGTCAGCCGAAGAAGGAGGCGATCCGCCCGACGATCAGCCTTCGGAAGCGCCTGAAGCCGAAGC
CGGTCACCGTCGACGTCAAGACTCCCCCGCCCGGCGCCGCGTCGCCCGTGTGCCGCCGCTGCAAGGGCAA
GCTCGCCCCGGTACTCCAGCCCTGGGGCCGGCTCCCCGGAGACTGCCTCCGCGTCGACACAGCGGTCGCG
TAGGGCCGCTGAGGGACCGCCATGAGACCGCCACCCCGGACATCCGGGTGGCGGTCTCATGGCGGTCCCG
GCGCGAAAGCCGAGGGTCTGCCTGCCGTGAGGTGGCCGGCGGACCTGGGTTACTGCTGGAATCCCGCGCC
CAGTCCGAGCGTCCGCCGGCGCTTTTCACCTGGCTCCGGGTGCTCGTCGATGAGCACCA
