>Addgene plasmid #69614 | pGM190 | addgene partial sequence | sequence record 132830 | T0term-R 5'-GCGGCAACCGAGCGTTC-3'
CGGATCGGGGATCTGGGCTGAGGGAGCCGACGGCACGCGGCGGCTCACGGCGTGGCACGCGGAACGTCCG
GGCTTGCACCTCACGTCACGTGAGGAGGCAGCGTGGACGGCGTCAGAGAAGGGAGCGGACATATGAAGCT
TGCATGCCTGCAGGTCGACTCTAGAGGATCCCCGGGTACCGAGCTCGAATTCCCCA
[336 nt withheld, positions 197-532]
TCGTCGAAGGCACTAGAGGCCTATATGCGGGGATCGACCGCGCGGGTCCCGGACGGGGAAGAGCGGGGAG
CTTTGCCAGAGAGCGACGACTTCCCCTTGCGTTGGTGATTGCCGGTCAGGGCAGCCATCCGCCATCGTCG
CGTAGGGTGTCACACCCCAGGAATCGCGTCACTGAACACAGCAGCCGGTAGGACGACCATGACTGAGTTG
GACACCATCGCAAATCCGTCCGATCCCGCGGTGCAGCGGATCATCGATGTCACCAAGCCGTCGCGATCCA
ACATAA
