>Addgene plasmid #69614 | pGM190 | addgene partial sequence | sequence record 132837 | Neo-R 5'-GCCCAGTCATAGCCGAATAG-3'
ATCATGCGAAACGATCCTCATCCTGTCTCTTGATCAGATCTTGATCCCCTGCGCCATCAGATCCTTGGCG
GCAAGAAAGCCATCCAGTTTACTTTGCAGGGCTTCCCAACCTTACCAGAGGGCGCCCCAGCTGGCAATTC
CGGTTCGCTTGCTGTCCATAAAACCGCCCAGTCTAGCTATCGCCATGTAAGCCCACTGCAAGCTACCTGC
TTTCTCTTTGCGCTTGCGTTTTCCCTTGTCCAGATAGCCCAGTAGCTGACATTCATCCGGGGTCAGCACC
GTTTCTGCGGACTGGCTTTCTACGTGTTCCGCTTCCTTTAGCAGCCCTTGCGCCCTGAGTGCTTGCGGCA
GCGTGAAGCTAGCTCAACGCGAAGGCCCGCCCCGGTGAGTGGGGCGGACCTTCGTGCTGTCCAGGGTGCC
CCAGCCCGGGTGCCGGGTGGGCGCCATCTGCCCGTAATCCTCCGTGGCCTGGCCGTACGGCGTCTGCGGA
CCGGCCGGGCGGTGAAAGACGGCAGGCGGGAAGGGAGGGGTGGTCGCGGTCCCTCAGCGGCCGTCTGACG
CCCGATCACGGGGCTGACCGCCGCACCCACGCCGTCACCCCTGCGGGCGCGTGAGGCGACCATCCAGCCA
GCCGTGGCGGGCGGGGAGCTCCTGCTGCCGCGATCCGCTGCGGCCCGGCACGGGTCGCGTACCGCTTCGG
