>Addgene plasmid #69614 | pGM190 | addgene partial sequence | sequence record 134719 | SA-tsr-F 5'-GCCAGACCGAGTCTCTCAAC-3'
GATCGACAGGAATCTCGCGGCCAACCGATAAGCGCCTCTGTTCCTCGGACGCTCGGTTGCTCGACCTCGA
TTCGTCAGTGATGATCAACAGGACCCAGAAATGGCACGAGCCCGGGATTGGCCTCCCGGGCTCGCCGCCC
CCGAACCGGCGCAGCATGCCGAGTGAGGACGTTTGCTCTGTGACGAGCGTACGAGAGAACAGCGCGTCGA
CACCACCGCGCCCCGCCGGACCGAAGTGCCACTGCGGCACCCCGATCGTCCACATCCCCGGGAAGCGCCC
CAAAATCTACTGCTCGGACGCCTGCCGAAAGCGCGCAAAGCGTCTCATTGCGGACCAGTCACGCAGCGTA
GCAAGCACGACTACAGCGGGTAATCCGGACGCGGGCTTTAGTAGTAAGGGAAAATCTCCGTCCACTGCAG
GTCAGAGCGCTGTAACTGGAACGGGTTCTACCCCAAACGAGGGTGCCGCGACAGCCGGGCGGGAGGACCC
GCGCGACGAGCGGTTCGCCCGGCGGGACCGGCACCAGACGGTGTCGCTGAACGAGGCGTTCAAGGGCTGC
GGGACCCGGCTCACTGCCGGGACGGCCGAGCTGATGTGGAAGCCGGGCGAGGCGACGTGGGGCAACACGT
GCCGCTGCAACAACGTCCACACCTGCCCGTGGTGCATGAGCCGCATCCTGGCCGTACGGGGCTCGAACGT
GCAGCTCGCCGCCGACGGTCTCGCGGACGCCGGGTACGGGCTGCACCTTGGCACGAACACGTTGCGCCAC
TTCGAGCGCATGGCGTTCGGCACCGTCCGCAAGG
